Addgene plasmid #240007: lenti-hygro-sgPABPC1-1
Purpose: Expresses human sgPABPC1 in mammalian cells
Depositing lab: Rui Su. Depositing organization: Beckman Research Institute of the City of Hope. Publication: DDX6 undergoes phase separation to modulate metabolic plasticity and chemoresistance. Bi H, Li W, Ren L, Zhang H, Dong L, Chan A, Wang X, Yang L, Zhang X, Xue M, Qin H, Wu X, Hoeve-Scott JT, Zhang B, Li L, Wunderlich M, Mulloy JC, Rosen ST, Chen J, Li X, Chen CW, Su R. Nat Commun. 2025 Dec 2;17(1):260. doi: 10.1038/s41467-025-66966-4. PubMed 41330929.
Backbone
  Vector backbone: lenti-hygro
  Vector type: Lentiviral
Growth in bacteria
  Bacterial resistance: Ampicillin, 100 μg/mL
  Growth temperature: 37°C
  Growth strain: NEB Stable
  Copy number: High Copy
Gene/Insert
  Gene/Insert name: sgPABPC1
  gRNA/shRNA sequence: CATACGCGTAGCCCAAGGAG
  Species: H. sapiens (human)
  Cloning method: Unknown
Terms and licenses: Academic/Nonprofit Terms; Industry Terms: Not Available to Industry
How to cite: lenti-hygro-sgPABPC1-1 was a gift from Rui Su (Addgene plasmid # 240007 ; http://n2t.net/addgene:240007 ; RRID:Addgene_240007)
