[The description below was written by a language model from this plasmid's Addgene catalogue record and pLannotate feature annotations shown in this document.]
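Description:
lenti-hygro-sgPABPC1-1 is a third-generation-style, self-inactivating HIV-1 lentiviral transfer plasmid (about 9.2 kb) that delivers a single CRISPR guide RNA against human PABPC1 to mammalian cells. It is maintained in E. coli through a high-copy ColE1/pUC-type origin and an ampicillin resistance gene. The backbone also carries an f1 origin and, outside the viral genome, an SV40/EM7-driven bleomycin/Zeocin resistance cassette with an SV40 polyadenylation signal.

The viral genome is transcribed in packaging cells from a CMV enhancer/promoter fused to a truncated 5' LTR, which makes genomic RNA production independent of Tat. It is followed by the Ψ packaging signal with a gag fragment, the Rev response element for nuclear export of unspliced RNA, and the cPPT/CTS that aids nuclear import of the reverse-transcribed genome. Downstream, a human U6 RNA polymerase III promoter drives the PABPC1-targeting spacer joined to the Streptococcus pyogenes Cas9 guide RNA scaffold. A separate EF-1α core promoter expresses the hygromycin phosphotransferase gene, so transduced cells can be selected with hygromycin. A WPRE enhances transcript stability and expression. The ΔU3 3' LTR inactivates the viral promoter after integration, and a bGH polyadenylation signal lies just beyond it.

No Cas9 coding sequence is annotated, so the nuclease must be supplied separately, for example from a Cas9-expressing cell line or a second vector. The "-1" suffix suggests it is one of several guides to this gene, though the record does not say so. The stated purpose is simply expression of the PABPC1 sgRNA in mammalian cells, consistent with knockout or disruption of PABPC1. The cloning method is not recorded.
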