Features (pLannotate 1.2.2; 32 found; start..end, strand, type, name):
     31..83      -  misc_feature   bom (fragment): basis of mobility region from pBR322
    242..621     +  enhancer       CMV enhancer: human cytomegalovirus immediate early enhancer
    622..821     +  promoter       CMV promoter: human cytomegalovirus (CMV) immediate early promoter
    839..1019    +  LTR            5' LTR (truncated): truncated 5' long terminal repeat (LTR) from HIV-1
   1066..1191    +  misc_feature   HIV-1 Ψ: packaging signal of human immunodeficiency virus type 1
   1175..1538    +  CDS            HIV-1 gag (fragment): gag protein from human immunodeficiency virus 1; gag
   1684..1917    +  misc_feature   RRE: The Rev response element (RRE) of HIV-1 allows for Rev-dependent mRNA export from the nucleus to the cytoplasm.
   2294..2394    +  CDS            Rev (fragment): human immunodeficiency virus 1 (HIV-1) Rev protein; rev; enhances nuclear export of unspliced and incompletely spliced viral mRNAs
   2444..2561    +  misc_feature   cPPT/CTS: central polypurine tract and central termination sequence of HIV-1
   2612..2852    +  promoter       U6 promoter: RNA polymerase III promoter for human U6 snRNA
   2882..2957    +  misc_RNA       gRNA scaffold: guide RNA scaffold for the Streptococcus pyogenes CRISPR/Cas9 system
   2975..2993    +  CDS            small t antigen (fragment): SV40 (simian virus 40) small t antigen
   3019..3230    +  promoter       EF-1α core promoter: core promoter for human elongation factor EF-1α
   3255..4238    +  CDS            HygR: aminoglycoside phosphotransferase from E. coli; aph(4)-Ia; confers resistance to hygromycin
   4254..4842    +  misc_feature   WPRE: woodchuck hepatitis virus posttranscriptional regulatory element
   4893..4912    +  misc_feature   cPPT/CTS (fragment): central polypurine tract and central termination sequence of HIV-1
   4914..5147    +  LTR            3' LTR (ΔU3): self-inactivating 3' long terminal repeat (LTR) from HIV-1
   5179..5403    +  polyA_signal   bGH poly(A) signal: bovine growth hormone polyadenylation signal
   5407..5428    +  promoter       SV40 promoter (fragment): SV40 enhancer and early promoter
   5449..5877    +  rep_origin     f1 ori (sequence partly withheld): f1 bacteriophage origin of replication; arrow indicates direction of (+) strand synthesis
   5891..6220    +  promoter       SV40 promoter: SV40 enhancer and early promoter
   6268..6315    +  promoter       EM7 promoter: synthetic bacterial promoter&nbsp
   6334..6708    +  CDS            BleoR: antibiotic-binding protein; Sh ble from Streptoalloteichus hindustanus; confers resistance to bleomycin, phleomycin, and Zeocin™
   6718..6843    +  CDS            ble (fragment): BLE_KLEPN - Experimental evidence at protein level: Swiss-Prot protein existence level 1. Binding protein with a strong affinity to the bleomycin family of antibiotics. Binds to CL990; an antimitotic-antibiotic compound. From Klebsiella pneumoniae.
   6838..6959    +  polyA_signal   SV40 poly(A) signal: SV40 polyadenylation signal
   7032..7048    -  protein_bind   lac operator: The lac repressor binds to the lac operator to inhibit transcription in E. coli. This inhibition can be relieved by adding lactose or isopropyl-β-D-thiogalactopyranoside (IPTG). lac repressor encoded by lacI
   7056..7086    -  promoter       lac promoter: promoter for the E. coli lac operon
   7101..7122    -  protein_bind   CAP binding site: CAP binding activates transcription in the presence of cAMP. E. coli catabolite activator protein
   7135..7227    -  CDS            lacI (fragment): lac repressor; lacI; The lac repressor binds to the lac operator to inhibit transcription in E. coli. This inhibition can be relieved by adding lactose or isopropyl-β-D-thiogalactopyranoside (IPTG).
   7410..7998    -  rep_origin     ori: high-copy-number ColE1/pMB1/pBR322/pUC origin of replication
   8169..9029    -  CDS            AmpR: β-lactamase; bla; confers resistance to ampicillin, carbenicillin, and related antibiotics
   9030..9134    -  promoter       AmpR promoter: bla
>Addgene plasmid #240007 | lenti-hygro-sgPABPC1-1 | addgene full sequence | sequence record 476585 | Addgene NGS Result
GTCGACGGATCGGGAGATCTCCCGATCCCCTATGGTGCACTCTCAGTACAATCTGCTCTGATGCCGCATA
GTTAAGCCAGTATCTGCTCCCTGCTTGTGTGTTGGAGGTCGCTGAGTAGTGCGCGAGCAAAATTTAAGCT
ACAACAAGGCAAGGCTTGACCGACAATTGCATGAAGAATCTGCTTAGGGTTAGGCGTTTTGCGCTGCTTC
GCGATGTACGGGCCAGATATACGCGCGCGTTGACATTGATTATTGACTAGTTATTAATAGTAATCAATTA
CGGGGTCATTAGTTCATAGCCCATATATGGAGTTCCGCGTTACATAACTTACGGTAAATGGCCCGCCTGG
CTGACCGCCCAACGACCCCCGCCCATTGACGTCAATAATGACGTATGTTCCCATAGTAACGCCAATAGGG
ACTTTCCATTGACGTCAATGGGTGGAGTATTTACGGTAAACTGCCCACTTGGCAGTACATCAAGTGTATC
ATATGCCAAGTACGCCCCCTATTGACGTCAATGACGGTAAATGGCCCGCCTGGCATTATGCCCAGTACAT
GACCTTATGGGACTTTCCTACTTGGCAGTACATCTACGTATTAGTCATCGCTATTACCATGGTGATGCGG
TTTTGGCAGTACATCAATGGGCGTGGATAGCGGTTTGACTCACGGGGATTTCCAAGTCTCCACCCCATTG
ACGTCAATGGGAGTTTGTTTTGGCACCAAAATCAACGGGACTTTCCAAAATGTCGTAACAACTCCGCCCC
ATTGACGCAAATGGGCGGTAGGCGTGTACGGTGGGAGGTCTATATAAGCAGCGCGTTTTGCCTGTACTGG
GTCTCTCTGGTTAGACCAGATCTGAGCCTGGGAGCTCTCTGGCTAACTAGGGAACCCACTGCTTAAGCCT
CAATAAAGCTTGCCTTGAGTGCTTCAAGTAGTGTGTGCCCGTCTGTTGTGTGACTCTGGTAACTAGAGAT
CCCTCAGACCCTTTTAGTCAGTGTGGAAAATCTCTAGCAGTGGCGCCCGAACAGGGACTTGAAAGCGAAA
GGGAAACCAGAGGAGCTCTCTCGACGCAGGACTCGGCTTGCTGAAGCGCGCACGGCAAGAGGCGAGGGGC
GGCGACTGGTGAGTACGCCAAAAATTTTGACTAGCGGAGGCTAGAAGGAGAGAGATGGGTGCGAGAGCGT
CAGTATTAAGCGGGGGAGAATTAGATCGCGATGGGAAAAAATTCGGTTAAGGCCAGGGGGAAAGAAAAAA
TATAAATTAAAACATATAGTATGGGCAAGCAGGGAGCTAGAACGATTCGCAGTTAATCCTGGCCTGTTAG
AAACATCAGAAGGCTGTAGACAAATACTGGGACAGCTACAACCATCCCTTCAGACAGGATCAGAAGAACT
TAGATCATTATATAATACAGTAGCAACCCTCTATTGTGTGCATCAAAGGATAGAGATAAAAGACACCAAG
GAAGCTTTAGACAAGATAGAGGAAGAGCAAAACAAAAGTAAGACCACCGCACAGCAAGCGGCCGCTGATC
TTCAGACCTGGAGGAGGAGATATGAGGGACAATTGGAGAAGTGAATTATATAAATATAAAGTAGTAAAAA
TTGAACCATTAGGAGTAGCACCCACCAAGGCAAAGAGAAGAGTGGTGCAGAGAGAAAAAAGAGCAGTGGG
AATAGGAGCTTTGTTCCTTGGGTTCTTGGGAGCAGCAGGAAGCACTATGGGCGCAGCGTCAATGACGCTG
ACGGTACAGGCCAGACAATTATTGTCTGGTATAGTGCAGCAGCAGAACAATTTGCTGAGGGCTATTGAGG
CGCAACAGCATCTGTTGCAACTCACAGTCTGGGGCATCAAGCAGCTCCAGGCAAGAATCCTGGCTGTGGA
AAGATACCTAAAGGATCAACAGCTCCTGGGGATTTGGGGTTGCTCTGGAAAACTCATTTGCACCACTGCT
GTGCCTTGGAATGCTAGTTGGAGTAATAAATCTCTGGAACAGATTTGGAATCACACGACCTGGATGGAGT
GGGACAGAGAAATTAACAATTACACAAGCTTAATACACTCCTTAATTGAAGAATCGCAAAACCAGCAAGA
AAAGAATGAACAAGAATTATTGGAATTAGATAAATGGGCAAGTTTGTGGAATTGGTTTAACATAACAAAT
TGGCTGTGGTATATAAAATTATTCATAATGATAGTAGGAGGCTTGGTAGGTTTAAGAATAGTTTTTGCTG
TACTTTCTATAGTGAATAGAGTTAGGCAGGGATATTCACCATTATCGTTTCAGACCCACCTCCCAACCCC
GAGGGGACCCGACAGGCCCGAAGGAATAGAAGAAGAAGGTGGAGAGAGAGACAGAGACAGATCCATTCGA
TTAGTGAACGGATCGGCACTGCGTGCGCCAATTCTGCAGACAAATGGCAGTATTCATCCACAATTTTAAA
AGAAAAGGGGGGATTGGGGGGTACAGTGCAGGGGAAAGAATAGTAGACATAATAGCAACAGACATACAAA
CTAAAGAATTACAAAAACAAATTACAAAAATTCAAAATTTTCGGGTTTATTACAGGGACAGCAGAGATCC
AGTTTGGTTAATTAAGGTACCGAGGGCCTATTTCCCATGATTCCTTCATATTTGCATATACGATACAAGG
CTGTTAGAGAGATAATTAGAATTAATTTGACTGTAAACACAAAGATATTAGTACAAAATACGTGACGTAG
AAAGTAATAATTTCTTGGGTAGTTTGCAGTTTTAAAATTATGTTTTAAAATGGACTATCATATGCTTACC
GTAACTTGAAAGTATTTCGATTTCTTGGCTTTATATATCTTGTGGAAAGGACGAAACACCGCATACGCGT
AGCCCAAGGAGGTTTTAGAGCTAGAAATAGCAAGTTAAAATAAGGCTAGTCCGTTATCAACTTGAAAAAG
TGGCACCGAGTCGGTGCTTTTTTGAATTCGCTAGCTAGGTCTTGAAAGGAGTGGGAATTGGCTCCGGTGC
CCGTCAGTGGGCAGAGCGCACATCGCCCACAGTCCCCGAGAAGTTGGGGGGAGGGGTCGGCAATTGATCC
GGTGCCTAGAGAAGGTGGCGCGGGGTAAACTGGGAAAGTGATGTCGTGTACTGGCTCCGCCTTTTTCCCG
AGGGTGGGGGAGAACCGTATATAAGTGCAGTAGTCGCCGTGAACGTTCTTTTTCGCAACGGGTTTGCCGC
CAGAACACAGGACCGGTTCTAGAGCGCTGCCACCATGAAAAAGCCTGAACTCACCGCGACGTCTGTCGAG
AAGTTTCTGATCGAAAAGTTCGACAGCGTGTCCGACCTGATGCAGCTCTCGGAGGGCGAAGAATCTCGTG
CTTTCAGCTTCGATGTAGGAGGGCGTGGATATGTCCTGCGGGTAAATAGCTGCGCCGATGGTTTCTACAA
AGATCGTTATGTTTATCGGCACTTTGCATCGGCCGCGCTCCCGATTCCGGAAGTGCTTGACATTGGGGAA
TTCAGCGAGAGCCTGACCTATTGCATCTCCCGCCGTGCACAGGGTGTCACGTTGCAAGACCTGCCTGAAA
CCGAACTGCCCGCTGTTCTGCAGCCGGTCGCGGAGGCCATGGATGCGATCGCTGCGGCCGATCTTAGCCA
GACGAGCGGGTTCGGCCCATTCGGACCGCAAGGAATCGGTCAATACACTACATGGCGTGATTTCATATGC
GCGATTGCTGATCCCCATGTGTATCACTGGCAAACTGTGATGGACGACACCGTCAGTGCGTCCGTCGCGC
AGGCTCTCGATGAGCTGATGCTTTGGGCCGAGGACTGCCCCGAAGTCCGGCACCTCGTGCACGCGGATTT
CGGCTCCAACAATGTCCTGACGGACAATGGCCGCATAACAGCGGTCATTGACTGGAGCGAGGCGATGTTC
GGGGATTCCCAATACGAGGTCGCCAACATCTTCTTCTGGAGGCCGTGGTTGGCTTGTATGGAGCAGCAGA
CGCGCTACTTCGAGCGGAGGCATCCGGAGCTTGCAGGATCGCCGCGGCTCCGGGCGTATATGCTCCGCAT
TGGTCTTGACCAACTCTATCAGAGCTTGGTTGACGGCAATTTCGATGATGCAGCTTGGGCGCAGGGTCGA
TGCGACGCAATCGTCCGATCCGGAGCCGGGACTGTCGGGCGTACACAAATCGCCCGCAGAAGCGCGGCCG
TCTGGACCGATGGCTGTGTAGAAGTACTTCGCCGATAGACGCGTTAAGTCGACAATCAACCTCTGGATTA
CAAAATTTGTGAAAGATTGACTGGTATTCTTAACTATGTTGCTCCTTTTACGCTATGTGGATACGCTGCT
TTAATGCCTTTGTATCATGCTATTGCTTCCCGTATGGCTTTCATTTTCTCCTCCTTGTATAAATCCTGGT
TGCTGTCTCTTTATGAGGAGTTGTGGCCCGTTGTCAGGCAACGTGGCGTGGTGTGCACTGTGTTTGCTGA
CGCAACCCCCACTGGTTGGGGCATTGCCACCACCTGTCAGCTCCTTTCCGGGACTTTCGCTTTCCCCCTC
CCTATTGCCACGGCGGAACTCATCGCCGCCTGCCTTGCCCGCTGCTGGACAGGGGCTCGGCTGTTGGGCA
CTGACAATTCCGTGGTGTTGTCGGGGAAATCATCGTCCTTTCCTTGGCTGCTCGCCTGTGTTGCCACCTG
GATTCTGCGCGGGACGTCCTTCTGCTACGTCCCTTCGGCCCTCAATCCAGCGGACCTTCCTTCCCGCGGC
CTGCTGCCGGCTCTGCGGCCTCTTCCGCGTCTTCGCCTTCGCCCTCAGACGAGTCGGATCTCCCTTTGGG
CCGCCTCCCCGCGTCGACTTTAAGACCAATGACTTACAAGGCAGCTGTAGATCTTAGCCACTTTTTAAAA
GAAAAGGGGGGACTGGAAGGGCTAATTCACTCCCAACGAAGACAAGATCTGCTTTTTGCTTGTACTGGGT
CTCTCTGGTTAGACCAGATCTGAGCCTGGGAGCTCTCTGGCTAACTAGGGAACCCACTGCTTAAGCCTCA
ATAAAGCTTGCCTTGAGTGCTTCAAGTAGTGTGTGCCCGTCTGTTGTGTGACTCTGGTAACTAGAGATCC
CTCAGACCCTTTTAGTCAGTGTGGAAAATCTCTAGCAGGGCCCGTTTAAACCCGCTGATCAGCCTCGACT
GTGCCTTCTAGTTGCCAGCCATCTGTTGTTTGCCCCTCCCCCGTGCCTTCCTTGACCCTGGAAGGTGCCA
CTCCCACTGTCCTTTCCTAATAAAATGAGGAAATTGCATCGCATTGTCTGAGTAGGTGTCATTCTATTCT
GGGGGGTGGGGTGGGGCAGGACAGCAAGGGGGAGGATTGGGAAGACAATAGCAGGCATGCTGGGGATGCG
GTGGGCTCTATGGCTTCTGAGGCGGAAAGAACCAGCTGGGGCTCTAGGGGGTATCCCC
[124 nt withheld, positions 5449-5572]
C
[91 nt withheld, positions 5574-5664]
A
[49 nt withheld, positions 5666-5714]
CCTTTGACGTTGGAGTCCACGTTCTTT
[37 nt withheld, positions 5742-5778]
ACCCTATCTCGGTCTATTCTTTTGATTTATAAGGGATTTTGCCGATTTCGGCCTATTGGTTAAAAAATGA
GCTGATTTAACAAAAATTTAACGCGAATTAATTCTGTGGAATGTGTGTCAGTTAGGGTGTGGAAAGTCCC
CAGGCTCCCCAGCAGGCAGAAGTATGCAAAGCATGCATCTCAATTAGTCAGCAACCAGGTGTGGAAAGTC
CCCAGGCTCCCCAGCAGGCAGAAGTATGCAAAGCATGCATCTCAATTAGTCAGCAACCATAGTCCCGCCC
CTAACTCCGCCCATCCCGCCCCTAACTCCGCCCAGTTCCGCCCATTCTCCGCCCCATGGCTGACTAATTT
TTTTTATTTATGCAGAGGCCGAGGCCGCCTCTGCCTCTGAGCTATTCCAGAAGTAGTGAGGAGGCTTTTT
TGGAGGCCTAGGCTTTTGCAAAAAGCTCCCGGGAGCTTGTATATCCATTTTCGGATCTGATCAGCACGTG
TTGACAATTAATCATCGGCATAGTATATCGGCATAGTATAATACGACAAGGTGAGGAACTAAACCATGGC
CAAGTTGACCAGTGCCGTTCCGGTGCTCACCGCGCGCGACGTCGCCGGAGCGGTCGAGTTCTGGACCGAC
CGGCTCGGGTTCTCCCGGGACTTCGTGGAGGACGACTTCGCCGGTGTGGTCCGGGACGACGTGACCCTGT
TCATCAGCGCGGTCCAGGACCAGGTGGTGCCGGACAACACCCTGGCCTGGGTGTGGGTGCGCGGCCTGGA
CGAGCTGTACGCCGAGTGGTCGGAGGTCGTGTCCACGAACTTCCGGGACGCCTCCGGGCCGGCCATGACC
GAGATCGGCGAGCAGCCGTGGGGGCGGGAGTTCGCCCTGCGCGACCCGGCCGGCAACTGCGTGCACTTCG
TGGCCGAGGAGCAGGACTGACACGTGCTACGAGATTTCGATTCCACCGCCGCCTTCTATGAAAGGTTGGG
CTTCGGAATCGTTTTCCGGGACGCCGGCTGGATGATCCTCCAGCGCGGGGATCTCATGCTGGAGTTCTTC
GCCCACCCCAACTTGTTTATTGCAGCTTATAATGGTTACAAATAAAGCAATAGCATCACAAATTTCACAA
ATAAAGCATTTTTTTCACTGCATTCTAGTTGTGGTTTGTCCAAACTCATCAATGTATCTTATCATGTCTG
TATACCGTCGACCTCTAGCTAGAGCTTGGCGTAATCATGGTCATAGCTGTTTCCTGTGTGAAATTGTTAT
CCGCTCACAATTCCACACAACATACGAGCCGGAAGCATAAAGTGTAAAGCCTGGGGTGCCTAATGAGTGA
GCTAACTCACATTAATTGCGTTGCGCTCACTGCCCGCTTTCCAGTCGGGAAACCTGTCGTGCCAGCTGCA
TTAATGAATCGGCCAACGCGCGGGGAGAGGCGGTTTGCGTATTGGGCGCTCTTCCGCTTCCTCGCTCACT
GACTCGCTGCGCTCGGTCGTTCGGCTGCGGCGAGCGGTATCAGCTCACTCAAAGGCGGTAATACGGTTAT
CCACAGAATCAGGGGATAACGCAGGAAAGAACATGTGAGCAAAAGGCCAGCAAAAGGCCAGGAACCGTAA
AAAGGCCGCGTTGCTGGCGTTTTTCCATAGGCTCCGCCCCCCTGACGAGCATCACAAAAATCGACGCTCA
AGTCAGAGGTGGCGAAACCCGACAGGACTATAAAGATACCAGGCGTTTCCCCCTGGAAGCTCCCTCGTGC
GCTCTCCTGTTCCGACCCTGCCGCTTACCGGATACCTGTCCGCCTTTCTCCCTTCGGGAAGCGTGGCGCT
TTCTCATAGCTCACGCTGTAGGTATCTCAGTTCGGTGTAGGTCGTTCGCTCCAAGCTGGGCTGTGTGCAC
GAACCCCCCGTTCAGCCCGACCGCTGCGCCTTATCCGGTAACTATCGTCTTGAGTCCAACCCGGTAAGAC
ACGACTTATCGCCACTGGCAGCAGCCACTGGTAACAGGATTAGCAGAGCGAGGTATGTAGGCGGTGCTAC
AGAGTTCTTGAAGTGGTGGCCTAACTACGGCTACACTAGAAGAACAGTATTTGGTATCTGCGCTCTGCTG
AAGCCAGTTACCTTCGGAAAAAGAGTTGGTAGCTCTTGATCCGGCAAACAAACCACCGCTGGTAGCGGTG
GTTTTTTTGTTTGCAAGCAGCAGATTACGCGCAGAAAAAAAGGATCTCAAGAAGATCCTTTGATCTTTTC
TACGGGGTCTGACGCTCAGTGGAACGAAAACTCACGTTAAGGGATTTTGGTCATGAGATTATCAAAAAGG
ATCTTCACCTAGATCCTTTTAAATTAAAAATGAAGTTTTAAATCAATCTAAAGTATATATGAGTAAACTT
GGTCTGACAGTTACCAATGCTTAATCAGTGAGGCACCTATCTCAGCGATCTGTCTATTTCGTTCATCCAT
AGTTGCCTGACTCCCCGTCGTGTAGATAACTACGATACGGGAGGGCTTACCATCTGGCCCCAGTGCTGCA
ATGATACCGCGAGACCCACGCTCACCGGCTCCAGATTTATCAGCAATAAACCAGCCAGCCGGAAGGGCCG
AGCGCAGAAGTGGTCCTGCAACTTTATCCGCCTCCATCCAGTCTATTAATTGTTGCCGGGAAGCTAGAGT
AAGTAGTTCGCCAGTTAATAGTTTGCGCAACGTTGTTGCCATTGCTACAGGCATCGTGGTGTCACGCTCG
TCGTTTGGTATGGCTTCATTCAGCTCCGGTTCCCAACGATCAAGGCGAGTTACATGATCCCCCATGTTGT
GCAAAAAAGCGGTTAGCTCCTTCGGTCCTCCGATCGTTGTCAGAAGTAAGTTGGCCGCAGTGTTATCACT
CATGGTTATGGCAGCACTGCATAATTCTCTTACTGTCATGCCATCCGTAAGATGCTTTTCTGTGACTGGT
GAGTACTCAACCAAGTCATTCTGAGAATAGTGTATGCGGCGACCGAGTTGCTCTTGCCCGGCGTCAATAC
GGGATAATACCGCGCCACATAGCAGAACTTTAAAAGTGCTCATCATTGGAAAACGTTCTTCGGGGCGAAA
ACTCTCAAGGATCTTACCGCTGTTGAGATCCAGTTCGATGTAACCCACTCGTGCACCCAACTGATCTTCA
GCATCTTTTACTTTCACCAGCGTTTCTGGGTGAGCAAAAACAGGAAGGCAAAATGCCGCAAAAAAGGGAA
TAAGGGCGACACGGAAATGTTGAATACTCATACTCTTCCTTTTTCAATATTATTGAAGCATTTATCAGGG
TTATTGTCTCATGAGCGGATACATATTTGAATGTATTTAGAAAAATAAACAAATAGGGGTTCCGCGCACA
TTTCCCCGAAAAGTGCCACCTGAC
